>Addgene plasmid #211261 | pBiT3.1-N_WDR89:1-387 | addgene full sequence | sequence record 423411 | Addgene NGS Result
AAGACGCGTTAATTAAGACGTCGGCAGTGAAAAAAATGCTTTATTTGTGAAATTTGTGATGCTATTGCTT
TATTTGTAACCATTATAAGCTGCAATAAACAAGTTAACAACAACAATTGCATTCATTTTATGTTTCAGGT
TCAGGGGGAGGTGTGGGAGGTTTTTTAAAGCAAGTAAAACCTCTACAAATGTGGTATGGCTGATTATGAT
CCGCGGCCGCAATACGTCGACGTTATCAGCTGACTTCGTACGAGAGCCTAGGATTATGGCGCGCCACTAG
TTATTAATAGTAATCAATTACGGGGTCATTAGTTCATAGCCCATATATGGAGTTCCGCGTTACATAACTT
ACGGTAAATGGCCCGCCTGGCTGACCGCCCAACGACCCCCGCCCATTGACGTCAATAATGACGTATGTTC
CCATAGTAACGCCAATAGGGACTTTCCATTGACGTCAATGGGTGGAGTATTTACGGTAAACTGCCCACTT
GGCAGTACATCAAGTGTATCATATGCCAAGTCCGCCCCCTATTGACGTCAATGACGGTAAATGGCCCGCC
TGGCATTATGCCCAGTACATGACCTTACGGGACTTTCCTACTTGGCAGTACATCTACGTATTAGTCATCG
CTATTACCATGGTGATGCGGTTTTGGCAGTACACCAATGGGCGTGGATAGCGGTTTGACTCACGGGGATT
TCCAAGTCTCCACCCCATTGACGTCAATGGGAGTTTGTTTTGGCACCAAAATCAACGGGACTTTCCAAAA
TGTCGTAATAACCCCGCCCCGTTGACGCAAATGGGCGGTAGGCGTGTACGGTGGGAGGTCTATATAAGCA
GAGCTGGTTTAGTGAACCGTCAGATCACTAGAATCTTTATTGCGGTAGTTTATCACAGTTAAATTGCTAA
CGCAGTCAGTGCTTCTGACACAACAGTCTCGAACTTAAGCTGCAGAAGTTGGTCGTGAGGCACTGGGCAG
GTAAGTATCAAGGTTACAAGACAGGTTTAAGGAGACCAATAGAAACTGGGCTTGTCGAGACAGAGAAGAC
TCTTGCGTTTCTGATAGGCACCTATTGGTCTTACTGACATCCACTTTGCCTTTCTCTCCACAGGTGTCCA
CTCCCAGTTCAATTACAGCTCTTAAGGCTAGAGTATTAATACGACTCACTATAGGGGTTAGCGATCGCCA
TGGTGAGCGGCTGGCGGCTGTTCAAGAAGATTAGCGGGAGCTCCGGTGGCTCGAGCGGTATGGAAAAGAT
TGAGGAACAATTTGCTAATCTGCACATTGTTAAATGTTCCTTAGGAACCAAAGAGCCCACTTACCTTCTT
GGTATAGACACATCAAAGACTGTCCAAGCAGGAAAGGAAAACTTGGTTGCTGTTTTATGTTCTAATGGAT
CAATCAGAATATATGATAAAGAAAGGTTAAATGTACTACGAGAATTTAGTGGATATCCTGGACTTCTTAA
TGGAGTCAGATTTGCAAATTCCTGTGACAGTGTATATTCAGCATGTACTGATGGCACTGTGAAATGCTGG
GATGCTCGAGTAGCCAGAGAAAAACCTGTTCAGCTCTTCAAGGGTTACCCTTCCAATATTTTTATCAGTT
TTGATATTAATTGTAATGATCATATTATTTGTGCTGGTACAGAAAAAGTTGATGATGATGCATTGTTGGT
GTTTTGGGATGCAAGGATGAATTCTCAGAATTTATCTACAACTAAAGACTCACTTGGTGCATATTCAGAG
ACACATAGTGATGATGTCACTCAAGTACGTTTCCATCCCAGCAATCCCAACATGGTAGTCTCAGGTTCAT
CTGATGGCCTGGTAAATGTATTTGATATTAATATTGATAATGAGGAGGATGCACTGGTTACAACCTGTAA
CTCAATTTCATCAGTAAGCTGTATTGGTTGGTCTGGGAAAGGTTATAAACAGATTTACTGCATGACACAT
GATGAAGGATTTTATTGGTGGGATCTTAATCATCTGGACACTGATGAACCAGTTACACGTTTGAACATCC
AGGATGTCAGAGAAGTAGTTAACATGAAAGAAGATGCTTTGGACTATTTGATTGGTGGCCTATATCATGA
AAAGACAGACACATTGCATGTTATTGGAGGAACAAACAAAGGAAGGATTCATTTGATGAACTGCAGCATG
TCAGGACTGACCCATGTGACTAGCCTTCAGGGAGGGCATGCTGCTACAGTCCGTTCTTTCTGTTGGAATG
TGCAAGATGATTCTTTGTTGACTGGAGGAGAAGATGCACAGTTGTTACTTTGGAAACCTGGAGCTATAGA
GAAGACCTTTACAAAGAAAGAGAGTATGAAAATAGCATCCTCTGTGCACCAACGAGTACGAGTTCATAGT
AATGATTCTTATAAAAGAAGGAAAAAGCAGTAATCTAGAGGTCAAGCTTCGGGGGTTTAAACCTGCAGGC
ATGCAAGCTGATTTGGCTGCTGCCACCGCTGAGCAAGGCCGCTTCGAGCAGACATGATAAGATACATTGA
TGAGTTTGGACAAACCACAACTAGAATGCAGTGAAAAAAATGCTTTATTTGTGAAATTTGTGATGCTATT
GCTTTATTTGTAACCATTATAAGCTGCAATAAACAAGTTAACAACAACAATTGCATTCATTTTATGTTTC
AGGTTCAGGGGGAGATGTGGGAGGTTTTTTTAAGCAAGTAAAACCTCTACAAATGTGGTAAAATCTTAAT
TAAGACTTCTAATATAACTTCGTATAGCATACATTATACGAAGTTATGGTTCCACTGTTGACAATTAATC
ATCGGCATAGTATATCGGCATAGTATAATACGACAAGGTGAGGAACTAAACCCAGGAGGCAGATCATGAT
TGAACAAGATGGATTGCACGCAGGTTCTCCGGCCGCTTGGGTGGAGAGGCTATTCGGCTATGACTGGGCA
CAACAGACAATCGGCTGCTCTGATGCCGCCGTGTTCCGGCTGTCAGCGCAGGGGCGCCCGGTTCTTTTTG
TCAAGACCGACCTGTCCGGTGCCCTGAATGAACTGCAGGACGAGGCAGCGCGGCTATCGTGGCTGGCCAC
GACGGGCGTTCCTTGCGCAGCTGTGCTCGACGTTGTCACTGAAGCGGGAAGGGACTGGCTGCTATTGGGC
GAAGTGCCGGGGCAGGATCTCCTGTCATCTCACCTTGCTCCTGCCGAGAAAGTATCCATCATGGCTGATG
CAATGCGGCGGCTGCATACGCTTGATCCGGCTACCTGCCCATTCGACCACCAAGCGAAACATCGCATCGA
GCGAGCACGTACTCGGATGGAAGCCGGTCTTGTCGATCAGGATGATCTGGACGAAGAGCATCAGGGGCTC
GCGCCAGCCGAACTGTTCGCCAGGCTCAAGGCGCGCATGCCCGACGGCGAGGATCTCGTCGTGACCCATG
GCGATGCCTGCTTGCCGAATATCATGGTGGAAAATGGCCGCTTTTCTGGATTCATCGACTGTGGCCGGCT
GGGTGTGGCGGACCGCTATCAGGACATAGCGTTGGCTACCCGTGATATTGCTGAAGAGCTTGGCGGCGAA
TGGGCTGACCGCTTCCTCGTGCTTTACGGTATCGCCGCTCCCGATTCGCAGCGCATCGCCTTCTATCGCC
TTCTTGACGAGTTCTTCTGATTCGAAATGACCGACCAAGCGACGCCCAACCGGTATCAGCTCACTCAAAG
GCGGTAATACGGTTATCCACAGAATCAGGGGATAACGCAGGAAAGAACATGTGAGCAAAAGGCCAGCAAA
AGGCCAGGAACCGTAAAAAGGCCGCGTTGCTGGCGTTTTTCCATAGGCTCCGCCCCCCTGACGAGCATCA
CAAAAATCGACGCTCAAGTCAGAGGTGGCGAAACCCGACAGGACTATAAAGATACCAGGCGTTTCCCCCT
GGAAGCTCCCTCGTGCGCTCTCCTGTTCCGACCCTGCCGCTTACCGGATACCTGTCCGCCTTTCTCCCTT
CGGGAAGCGTGGCGCTTTCTCATAGCTCACGCTGTAGGTATCTCAGTTCGGTGTAGGTCGTTCGCTCCAA
GCTGGGCTGTGTGCACGAACCCCCCGTTCAGCCCGACCGCTGCGCCTTATCCGGTAACTATCGTCTTGAG
TCCAACCCGGTAAGACACGACTTATCGCCACTGGCAGCAGCCACTGGTAACAGGATTAGCAGAGCGAGGT
ATGTAGGCGGTGCTACAGAGTTCTTGAAGTGGTGGCCTAACTACGGCTACACTAGAAGGACAGTATTTGG
TATCTGCGCTCTGCTGAAGCCAGTTACCTTCGGAAAAAGAGTTGGTAGCTCTTGATCCGGCAAACAAACC
ACCGCTGGTAGCGGTGGTTTTTTTGTTTGCAAGCAGCAGATTACGCGCAGAAAAAAAGGATTTCAAGAAG
ATCCTTTGATCTTTTCTACGGGGTCTGACGCTCAGTGGAACGAAAACTCACGTTAAGGGATTTTGGTCAT
GAGATTATCAAAAAGGATCTTCACCTAGATCCTTTTATAGTCCGGAATCGTCACACAAAAAACCAACACA
CAGATGTAATGAAAATAAAGATATTTTATTGCGGCCATCGTGATGGCTAGAGTTTAGCCCTCCCACACAT
AACCAGAGGGCAGCAATTCACGAATCCCAACTGCCGTCGGCTGTCCATCACTGTCCTTCACTATGGCTTT
GATCCCAGGATGCAGATCGAGAAGCACCTGTCGGCACCGTCCGCAGGGGCTCAAGATGCCCCTGTTCTCA
TTTCCGATCGCGACGATACAAGTCAGGTTGCCAGCTGCCGCAGCAGCAGCAGTGCCCAGCACCACGAGTT
CTGCACAAGGTCCCCCAGTAAAATGATATACATTGACACCAGTGAAGATGCGGCCGTCGCTAGAGAGAGC
TGCGCTGGCGACGCTGTAGTCTTCAGAGATGGGGATGCTGTTGATTGTAGCCGTTGCTCTTTCAATGAGG
GTGGATTCTTCTTGAGACAAAGGCTTGGCCATGGTGGCGCTAGTGTCAGAAGAATCGAGCTTTTTGCAAA
AGCCTAGGCCTCCAAAAAAGCCTCCTCACTACTTCTGGAATAGCTCAGAGGCCGAGGCGGCCTCGGCCTC
TGCATAAATAAAAAAAATTAGTCAGCCATGGGGCGGAGAATGGGCGGAACTGGGCGGAGTTAGGGGCGGG
ATGGGCGGAGTTAGGGGCGGGACTATGGTTGCTGACTAATTGAGATGCATGCTTTGCATACTTCTGCCTG
CTGGGGAGCCTGGGGACTTTCCACACCTGGTTGCTGACTAATTGAGATGCATGCTTTGCATACTTCTGCC
TGCTGGGGAGCCTGGGGACTTTCCACACCCTAACTGACACACATTCCACAGCTGGTTCTTTCCGCCTCAG
AAGGTACCTAACCAAGTTCCTCTTTCAGAGGTTATTTCAGGCCATGGTGCTGCGC
Features (pLannotate 1.2.2; 17 found; start..end, strand, type, name):
     24..105     -  polyA_signal   SV40 poly(A) signal: SV40 polyadenylation signal
    128..211     -  CDS            large T antigen (fragment): large T antigen from SV40 (simian virus 40)
    276..641     +  enhancer       CMV enhancer: human cytomegalovirus immediate early enhancer
    643..842     +  promoter       CMV promoter: human cytomegalovirus (CMV) immediate early promoter
    981..1113    +  intron         chimeric intron: chimera between introns from human β-globin and immunoglobulin heavy chain genes
   1157..1175    +  promoter       T7 promoter: promoter for bacteriophage T7 RNA polymerase
   1250..2410    +  CDS            WDR89: WDR89_HUMAN - Also known as C14orf150. Experimental evidence at transcript level: Swiss-Prot protein existence level 2. From Homo sapiens (Human).
   2441..2459    +  misc_feature   MCS (fragment): pUC18/19 multiple cloning site
   2508..2629    -  polyA_signal   SV40 poly(A) signal: SV40 polyadenylation signal
   2652..2720    -  CDS            large T antigen (fragment): large T antigen from SV40 (simian virus 40)
   2744..2777    +  protein_bind   loxP: Cre-mediated recombination occurs in the 8-bp core sequence (GCATACAT). Cre recombinase
   2787..2834    +  promoter       EM7 promoter: synthetic bacterial promoter&nbsp
   2866..3657    +  CDS            neo: KKA2_KLEPN - Also known as kan, nptII. Experimental evidence at protein level: Swiss-Prot protein existence level 1. Resistance to kanamycin, neomycin, paromomycin, ribostamycin, butirosin and gentamicin B. From Klebsiella pneumoniae.
   3818..4406    -  rep_origin     ori: high-copy-number ColE1/pMB1/pBR322/pUC origin of replication
   4532..4580    -  polyA_signal   poly(A) signal: synthetic polyadenylation signal
   4604..5002    -  CDS            BSD: blasticidin S deaminase; Aspergillus terreus BSD; confers resistance to blasticidin
   5033..5390    -  promoter       SV40 promoter: SV40 enhancer and early promoter
