[The description below was written by a language model from this plasmid's Addgene catalogue record and pLannotate feature annotations shown in this document.]
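Description:
pBiT3.1-N_WDR89:1-387 is a mammalian expression plasmid built on the Promega pBiT3.1-N backbone. It encodes full-length, wild-type human WDR89 (residues M1–Q387, an 1,161 bp insert derived from a Mammalian Gene Collection cDNA) fused at its N-terminus to the HiBiT peptide tag through a short glycine/serine linker. The open reading frame was inserted by ligation-independent cloning between XhoI and XbaI sites that remain intact. Transcription is driven by the CMV immediate-early enhancer and promoter, followed by a chimeric β-globin/immunoglobulin intron that generally improves mRNA processing and expression. A T7 promoter lies just upstream of the coding sequence and serves as a sequencing primer site. An SV40 polyadenylation signal is annotated downstream of the insert.

In bacteria the plasmid replicates from a high-copy ColE1/pUC-type origin and is selected with kanamycin, using the neo (nptII) gene under the bacterial EM7 promoter. A single loxP site is annotated just upstream of this cassette. The catalogue lists neomycin/G418 as the mammalian selectable marker. However, the feature table shows only the bacterial EM7 promoter directly ahead of neo, and it also shows a separate SV40 promoter–blasticidin S deaminase–synthetic poly(A) cassette that the catalogue fields do not mention. The record does not resolve this difference.

HiBiT is a small peptide that complements the LgBiT fragment to reconstitute NanoLuc luciferase, so the tagged protein can be detected and quantified by luminescence. The construct comes from a study evaluating the ligandability of WD40 repeat proteins, although the record does not specify the assays in which it was used.
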