Addgene plasmid #211261: pBiT3.1-N_WDR89:1-387
Purpose: Mammalian expression of full-length human WDR89. N-terminal HiBiT tag.
Depositing lab: Cheryl Arrowsmith. Depositing organization: University of Toronto. Publication: A Target Class Ligandability Evaluation of WD40 Repeat-Containing Proteins. Ackloo S, Li F, Szewczyk M, Seitova A, Loppnau P, Zeng H, Xu J, Ahmad S, Arnautova YA, Baghaie AJ, Beldar S, Bolotokova A, Centrella PA, Chau I, Clark MA, Cuozzo JW, Dehghani-Tafti S, Disch JS, Dong A, Dumas A, Feng JA, Ghiabi P, Gibson E, Gilmer J, Goldman B, Green SR, Guie MA, Guilinger JP, Harms N, Herasymenko O, Houliston S, Hutchinson A, Kearnes S, Keefe AD, Kimani SW, Kramer T, Kutera M, Kwak HA, Lento C, Li Y, Liu J, Loup J, Machado RAC, Mulhern CJ, Perveen S, Righetto GL, Riley P, Shrestha S, Sigel EA, Silva M, Sintchak MD, Slakman BL, Taylor RD, Thompson J, Torng W, Underkoffler C, von Rechenberg M, Walsh RT, Watson I, Wilson DJ, Wolf E, Yadav M, Yazdi AK, Zhang J, Zhang Y, Santhakumar V, Edwards AM, Barsyte-Lovejoy D, Schapira M, Brown PJ, Halabelian L, Arrowsmith CH. J Med Chem. 2025 Jan 23;68(2):1092-1112. doi: 10.1021/acs.jmedchem.4c02010. Epub 2024 Nov 4. PubMed 39495097.
Backbone
  Vector backbone: pBiT3.1-N
  Backbone manufacturer: Promega
  Vector type: Mammalian Expression
  Selectable markers: Neomycin (select with G418)
Growth in bacteria
  Bacterial resistance: Kanamycin, 50 μg/mL
  Growth temperature: 37°C
  Growth strain: DH5alpha
  Copy number: High Copy
Gene/Insert
  Gene/Insert name: WDR89:M1-Q387
  Species: H. sapiens (human)
  Insert size (bp): 1161
  Mutation: wild type
  Entrez Gene: WDR89 (a.k.a. MGC9907, MSTP050, C14orf150)
  Promoter: CMV
  Tag / fusion protein: MVSGWRLFKKISGSSGGSSG (N terminal on insert)
  Cloning method: Ligation Independent Cloning
  Sequencing primers: 5′ T7; 3′ TTGCTCAGCGGTGGCAGCAG
Resource information
  A portion of this plasmid was derived from a plasmid made by: Mammalian Gene Collection (BC010698.1)
Terms and licenses: Academic/Nonprofit Terms; Industry Terms: Not Available to Industry
Depositor comments: 5' Cloning Site: Xho1 (not destroyed), 3' Cloning Site: Xba1 (not destroyed).
How to cite: pBiT3.1-N_WDR89:1-387 was a gift from Cheryl Arrowsmith (Addgene plasmid # 211261 ; http://n2t.net/addgene:211261 ; RRID:Addgene_211261)
