>Addgene plasmid #211261 | pBiT3.1-N_WDR89:1-387 | depositor partial sequence | sequence record 412000 | Insert sequence
ATGGAAAAGATTGAGGAACAATTTGCTAATCTGCACATTGTTAAATGTTCCTTAGGAACCAAAGAGCCCA
CTTACCTTCTTGGTATAGACACATCAAAGACTGTCCAAGCAGGAAAGGAAAACTTGGTTGCTGTTTTATG
TTCTAATGGATCAATCAGAATATATGATAAAGAAAGGTTAAATGTACTACGAGAATTTAGTGGATATCCT
GGACTTCTTAATGGAGTCAGATTTGCAAATTCCTGTGACAGTGTATATTCAGCATGTACTGATGGCACTG
TGAAATGCTGGGATGCTCGAGTAGCCAGAGAAAAACCTGTTCAGCTCTTCAAGGGTTACCCTTCCAATAT
TTTTATCAGTTTTGATATTAATTGTAATGATCATATTATTTGTGCTGGTACAGAAAAAGTTGATGATGAT
GCATTGTTGGTGTTTTGGGATGCAAGGATGAATTCTCAGAATTTATCTACAACTAAAGACTCACTTGGTG
CATATTCAGAGACACATAGTGATGATGTCACTCAAGTACGTTTCCATCCCAGCAATCCCAACATGGTAGT
CTCAGGTTCATCTGATGGCCTGGTAAATGTATTTGATATTAATATTGATAATGAGGAGGATGCACTGGTT
ACAACCTGTAACTCAATTTCATCAGTAAGCTGTATTGGTTGGTCTGGGAAAGGTTATAAACAGATTTACT
GCATGACACATGATGAAGGATTTTATTGGTGGGATCTTAATCATCTGGACACTGATGAACCAGTTACACG
TTTGAACATCCAGGATGTCAGAGAAGTAGTTAACATGAAAGAAGATGCTTTGGACTATTTGATTGGTGGC
CTATATCATGAAAAGACAGACACATTGCATGTTATTGGAGGAACAAACAAAGGAAGGATTCATTTGATGA
ACTGCAGCATGTCAGGACTGACCCATGTGACTAGCCTTCAGGGAGGGCATGCTGCTACAGTCCGTTCTTT
CTGTTGGAATGTGCAAGATGATTCTTTGTTGACTGGAGGAGAAGATGCACAGTTGTTACTTTGGAAACCT
GGAGCTATAGAGAAGACCTTTACAAAGAAAGAGAGTATGAAAATAGCATCCTCTGTGCACCAACGAGTAC
GAGTTCATAGTAATGATTCTTATAAAAGAAGGAAAAAGCAG
